>Addgene plasmid #28025 | hrGFP-Keap1 | addgene full sequence | sequence record 232076 | Addgene NGS Result
TTCTTTCCTGCGTTATCCCCTGATTCTGTGGATAACCGTATTACCGCCATGCATTAGTTATTAATAGTAA
TCAATTACGGGGTCATTAGTTCATAGCCCATATATGGAGTTCCGCGTTACATAACTTACGGTAAATGGCC
CGCCTGGCTGACCGCCCAACGACCCCCGCCCATTGACGTCAATAATGACGTATGTTCCCATAGTAACGCC
AATAGGGACTTTCCATTGACGTCAATGGGTGGAGTATTTACGGTAAACTGCCCACTTGGCAGTACATCAA
GTGTATCATATGCCAAGTACGCCCCCTATTGACGTCAATGACGGTAAATGGCCCGCCTGGCATTATGCCC
AGTACATGACCTTATGGGACTTTCCTACTTGGCAGTACATCTACGTATTAGTCATCGCTATTACCATGGT
GATGCGGTTTTGGCAGTACATCAATGGGCGTGGATAGCGGTTTGACTCACGGGGATTTCCAAGTCTCCAC
CCCATTGACGTCAATGGGAGTTTGTTTTGGCACCAAAATCAACGGGACTTTCCAAAATGTCGTAACAACT
CCGCCCCATTGACGCAAATGGGCGGTAGGCGTGTACGGTGGGAGGTCTATATAAGCAGAGCTGGTTTAGT
GAACCGTCAGATCCGCTAGCACCATGGTGAGCAAGCAGATCCTGAAGAACACCGGCCTGCAGGAGATCAT
GAGCTTCAAGGTGAACCTGGAGGGCGTGGTGAACAACCACGTGTTCACCATGGAGGGCTGCGGCAAGGGC
AACATCCTGTTCGGCAACCAGCTGGTGCAGATCCGCGTGACCAAGGGCGCCCCCCTGCCCTTCGCCTTCG
ACATCCTGAGCCCCGCCTTCCAGTACGGCAACCGCACCTTCACCAAGTACCCCGAGGACATCAGCGACTT
CTTCATCCAGAGCTTCCCCGCCGGCTTCGTGTACGAGCGCACCCTGCGCTACGAGGACGGCGGCCTGGTG
GAGATCCGCAGCGACATCAACCTGATCGAGGAGATGTTCGTGTACCGCGTGGAGTACAAGGGCCGCAACT
TCCCCAACGACGGCCCCGTGATGAAGAAGACCATCACCGGCCTGCAGCCCAGCTTCGAGGTGGTGTACAT
GAACGACGGCGTGCTGGTGGGCCAGGTGATCCTGGTGTACCGCCTGAACAGCGGCAAGTTCTACAGCTGC
CACATGCGCACCCTGATGAAGAGCAAGGGCGTGGTGAAGGACTTCCCCGAGTACCACTTCATCCAGCACC
GCCTGGAGAAGACCTACGTGGAGGACGGCGGCTTCGTGGAGCAGCACGAGACCGCCATCGCCCAGCTGAC
CAGCCTGGGCAAGCCCCTGGGCAGCCTGCACGAGTGGGTGGAGCTCTCCGGACTCAGATCTCGAGCTGAA
GCTTCGCAGCCAGATCCCAGGCCTAGCGGGGCTGGGGCCTGCTGCCGATTCCTGCCCCTGCAGTCACAGT
GCCCTGAGGGGGCAGGGGACGCGGTGATGTACGCCTCCACTGAGTGCAAGGCGGAGGTGACGCCCTCCCA
GCATGGCAACCGCACCTTCAGCTACACCCTGGAGGATCATACCAAGCAGGCCTTTGGCATCATGAACGAG
CTGCGGCTCAGCCAGCAGCTGTGTGACGTCACACTGCAGGTCAAGTACCAGGATGCACCGGCCGCCCAGT
TCATGGCCCACAAGGTGGTGCTGGCCTCATCCAGCCCTGTCTTCAAGGCCATGTTCACCAACGGGCTGCG
GGAGCAGGGCATGGAGGTGGTGTCCATTGAGGGTATCCACCCCAAGGTCATGGAGCGCCTCATTGAATTC
GCCTACACGGCCTCCATCTCCATGGGCGAGAAGTGTGTCCTCCACGTCATGAACGGTGCTGTCATGTACC
AGATCGACAGCGTTGTCCGTGCCTGCAGTGACTTCCTGGTGCAGCAGCTGGACCCCAGCAATGCCATCGG
CATCGCCAACTTCGCTGAGCAGATTGGCTGTGTGGAGTTGCACCAGCGTGCCCGGGAGTACATCTACATG
CATTTTGGGGAGGTGGCCAAGCAAGAGGAGTTCTTCAACCTGTCCCACTGCCAACTGGTGACCCTCATCA
GCCGGGACGACCTGAACGTGCGCTGCGAGTCCGAGGTCTTCCACGCCTGCATCAACTGGGTCAAGTACGA
CTGCGAACAGCGACGGTTCTACGTCCAGGCGCTGCTGCGGGCCGTGCGCTGCCACTCGTTGACGCCGAAC
TTCCTGCAGATGCAGCTGCAGAAGTGCGAGATCCTGCAGTCCGACTCCCGCTGCAAGGACTACCTGGTCA
AGATCTTCGAGGAGCTCACCCTGCACAAGCCCACGCAGGTGATGCCCTGCCGGGCG
[864 nt withheld, positions 2367-3230]
ATGGAGCCCTGCCGGAAGCAGATTGACCAGCAGAACTGTACCTGTTGAGGATCCACCGGATCTAGATAAT
AGGGTACCAGGTAAGTGTACCCAATTCGCCCTATAGTGAGTCGTATTACAATTCACTCGATCGCCCTTCC
CAACAGTTGCGCAGCCTGAATGGCGAATGGAGATCCAATTTTTAAGTGTATAATGTGTTAAACTACTGAT
TCTAATTGTTTGTGTATTTTAGATTCACAGTCCCAAGGCTCATTTCAGGCCCCTCAGTCCTCACAGTCTG
TTCATGATCATAATCAGCCATACCACATTTGTAGAGGTTTTACTTGCTTTAAAAAACCTCCCACACCTCC
CCCTGAACCTGAAACATAAAATGAATGCAATTGTTGTTGTTAACTTGTTTATTGCAGCTTATAATGGTTA
CAAATAAAGCAATAGCATCACAAATTTCACAAATAAAGCATTTTTTTCACTGCATTCTAGTTGTGGTTTG
TCCAAACTCATCAATGTATCTTAACGCGTAAATTGTAAGCGTTAATATTTTGTTAAAATTCGCGTTAAAT
TTTTGTTAAATCAGCTCATTTTTTAACCAATAGGCCGAAATCGGCAAAATCCCTTATAAATCAAAAGAAT
AGACCGAGATAGGGT
[37 nt withheld, positions 3876-3912]
AAAGAACGTGGACTCCAACGTCAAAGG
[49 nt withheld, positions 3940-3988]
T
[91 nt withheld, positions 3990-4080]
G
[124 nt withheld, positions 4082-4205]
CAGGTGGCACTTTTCGGGGAAATGTGCGCGGAACCCCTATTTGTTTATTTTTCTAAATACATTCAAATAT
GTATCCGCTCATGAGACAATAACCCTGATAAATGCTTCAATAATATTGAAAAAGGAAGAATCCTGAGGCC
GGGCCATAACTTCGTATAATGTATGCTATACGAAGTTATCCATGGGCCCCCCCTCGACATGAGTAAACTT
GGTCTGACAGTTACCAATGCTTAATCAGTGAGGCACCTATCTCAGCGATCTGTCTATTTCGTTCATCCAT
AGTTGCCTGACTCCCCGTCGTGTAGATAACTACGATACGGGAGGGCTTACCATCTGGCCCCAGTGCTGCA
ATGATACCGCGAGACCCACGCTCACCGGCTCCAGATTTATCAGCAATAAACCAGCCAGCCGGAAGGGCCG
AGCGCAGAAGTGGTCCTGCAACTTTATCCGCCTCCATCCAGTCTATTAATTGTTGCCGGGAAGCTAGAGT
AAGTAGTTCGCCAGTTAATAGTTTGCGCAACGTTGTTGCCATTGCTACAGGCATCGTGGTGTCACGCTCG
TCGTTTGGTATGGCTTCATTCAGCTCCGGTTCCCAACGATCAAGGCGAGTTACATGATCCCCCATGTTGT
GCAAAAAAGCGGTTAGCTCCTTCGGTCCTCCGATCGTTGTCAGAAGTAAGTTGGCCGCAGTGTTATCACT
CATGGTTATGGCAGCACTGCATAATTCTCTTACTGTCATGCCATCCGTAAGATGCTTTTCTGTGACTGGT
GAGTACTCAACCAAGTCATTCTGAGAATAGTGTATGCGGCGACCGAGTTGCTCTTGCCCGGCGTCAATAC
GGGATAATACCGCGCCACATAGCAGAACTTTAAAAGTGCTCATCATTGGAAAACGTTCTTCGGGGCGAAA
ACTCTCAAGGATCTTACCGCTGTTGAGATCCAGTTCGATGTAACCCACTCGTGCACCCAACTGATCTTCA
GCATCTTTTACTTTCACCAGCGTTTCTGGGTGAGCAAAAACAGGAAGGCAAAATGCCGCAAAAAAGGGAA
TAAGGGCGACACGGAAATGTTGAATACTCATACTCTTCCTCAGGTTACTCATATATACTTTAGATTGATT
TAAAACTTCATTTTTAATTTAAAAGGATCTAGGTGAAGATCCTTTTTGATAATCTCATGACCAAAATCCC
TTAACGTGAGTTTTCGTTCCACTGAGCGTCAGACCCCGTAGAAAAGATCAAAGGATCTTCTTGAGATCCT
TTTTTTCTGCGCGTAATCTGCTGCTTGCAAACAAAAAAACCACCGCTACCAGCGGTGGTTTGTTTGCCGG
ATCAAGAGCTACCAACTCTTTTTCCGAAGGTAACTGGCTTCAGCAGAGCGCAGATACCAAATACTGTTCT
TCTAGTGTAGCCGTAGTTAGGCCACCACTTCAAGAACTCTGTAGCACCGCCTACATACCTCGCTCTGCTA
ATCCTGTTACCAGTGGCTGCTGCCAGTGGCGATAAGTCGTGTCTTACCGGGTTGGACTCAAGACGATAGT
TACCGGATAAGGCGCAGCGGTCGGGCTGAACGGGGGGTTCGTGCACACAGCCCAGCTTGGAGCGAACGAC
CTACACCGAACTGAGATACCTACAGCGTGAGCTATGAGAAAGCGCCACGCTTCCCGAAGGGAGAAAGGCG
GACAGGTATCCGGTAAGCGGCAGGGTCGGAACAGGAGAGCGCACGAGGGAGCTTCCAGGGGGAAACGCCT
GGTATCTTTATAGTCCTGTCGGGTTTCGCCACCTCTGACTTGAGCGTCGATTTTTGTGATGCTCGTCAGG
GGGGCGGAGCCTATGGAAAAACGCCAGCAACGCGGCCTTTTTACGGTTCCTGGCCTTTTGCTGGCCTTTT
GCTCACATG
Features (pLannotate 1.2.2; 16 found; start..end, strand, type, name):
      1..47      +  rep_origin     RSF ori (fragment): Plasmids containing the RSF 1030 origin of replication can be propagated in E. coli cells that contain additional plasmids with compatible origins.
    115..418     +  enhancer       CMV enhancer: human cytomegalovirus immediate early enhancer
    419..622     +  promoter       CMV promoter: human cytomegalovirus (CMV) immediate early promoter
    654..1370    +  CDS            hrGFP: humanized Renilla green fluorescent protein mammalian codon-optimized
   1377..1406    +  misc_feature   MCS (fragment): multiple cloning site
   1407..2732    +  CDS            KEAP1 (fragment) (sequence partly withheld): KEAP1_HUMAN - Also known as INRF2 From Homo sapiens (Human).
   3330..3348    -  promoter       T7 promoter: promoter for bacteriophage T7 RNA polymerase
   3358..3397    +  CDS            lacZα (fragment): LacZα fragment of β-galactosidase; lacZ fragment
   3407..3462    +  intron         small t intron (fragment): SV40 (simian virus 40) small t antigen intron
   3462..3599    +  CDS            large T antigen (fragment): large T antigen from SV40 (simian virus 40)
   3622..3743    +  polyA_signal   SV40 poly(A) signal: SV40 polyadenylation signal
   3777..4205    -  rep_origin     f1 ori (sequence partly withheld): f1 bacteriophage origin of replication; arrow indicates direction of (+) strand synthesis
   4232..4334    +  promoter       AmpR promoter: bla
   4351..4384    -  protein_bind   loxP: Cre-mediated recombination occurs in the 8-bp core sequence (GCATACAT). Cre recombinase
   4426..5286    -  CDS            AmpR: β-lactamase; bla; confers resistance to ampicillin, carbenicillin, and related antibiotics
   5456..6044    +  rep_origin     ori: high-copy-number ColE1/pMB1/pBR322/pUC origin of replication
