[The description below was written by a language model from this plasmid's Addgene catalogue record and pLannotate feature annotations shown in this document.]
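Description:
hrGFP-Keap1 is a mammalian expression plasmid built on the Stratagene phrGFP-N1 backbone (about 4.3 kb without insert) that carries human KEAP1 (also called INrf2 or KLHL19) fused to humanized Renilla GFP. In the sequenced record of roughly 6.1 kb, the CMV immediate-early enhancer and promoter drive a mammalian codon-optimized hrGFP coding sequence. A short remnant of the multiple cloning site follows, and then the KEAP1 open reading frame, so the fluorescent protein sits at the N terminus of Keap1, as the catalogue states. The insert is listed at about 1.85 kb and was cloned between HindIII and BamHI, both sites retained. The automated annotation labels only about 1.3 kb of this region as a KEAP1 fragment, which probably reflects partial database matching, although the record does not resolve this. Downstream lie a reverse-oriented T7 promoter, SV40 small t intron and large T antigen fragments, and the SV40 polyadenylation signal, which provides transcript processing in mammalian cells.

For propagation in E. coli, the plasmid has a high-copy ColE1/pUC-type origin and a β-lactamase gene conferring ampicillin resistance. An f1 origin is also present, which allows single-stranded DNA production. A single loxP site is annotated near the AmpR promoter. Short RSF ori and lacZα fragments appear to be backbone remnants. No mammalian selection marker is annotated, which suggests use mainly in transient transfection.

The associated publication concerns the role of Keap1 in p62-mediated clearance of ubiquitin aggregates by autophagy. The construct is therefore suited to visualising Keap1 localisation in live or fixed mammalian cells, for example its relationship to p62 and ubiquitin aggregates.
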