Addgene plasmid #28025: hrGFP-Keap1
Depositing lab: Qing Zhong. Depositing organization: University of California, Berkeley. Publication: Keap1 facilitates p62-mediated ubiquitin aggregate clearance via autophagy. Fan W, Tang Z, Chen D, Moughon D, Ding X, Chen S, Zhu M, Zhong Q. Autophagy. 2010 Jul 22. 6(5):. 10.4161/auto.6.5.12189 PubMed 20495340.
Backbone
  Vector backbone: phrGFP-N1
  Backbone manufacturer: Stratagene
  Backbone size w/o insert (bp): 4300
  Vector type: Mammalian Expression
Growth in bacteria
  Bacterial resistance: Ampicillin, 100 μg/mL
  Growth temperature: 37°C
  Growth strain: DH5alpha
  Copy number: High Copy
Gene/Insert
  Gene/Insert name: Keap1
  Species: H. sapiens (human)
  Insert size (bp): 1847
  Entrez Gene: KEAP1 (a.k.a. INrf2, KLHL19)
  Tag / fusion protein: hrGFP (N terminal on backbone)
  Cloning method: Restriction Enzyme; 5′ cloning site HindIII (not destroyed); 3′ cloning site BamHI (not destroyed)
  Sequencing primers: 5′ CAGCTGACCAGCCTGGGCAAG; 3′ TAATACGACTCACTATAGGG
Terms and licenses: Academic/Nonprofit Terms; Industry Terms: Not Available to Industry
How to cite: hrGFP-Keap1 was a gift from Qing Zhong (Addgene plasmid # 28025 ; http://n2t.net/addgene:28025 ; RRID:Addgene_28025)
