>Addgene plasmid #28025 | hrGFP-Keap1 | addgene partial sequence | sequence record 34322 | 28025 wtih hrGFP-F (5' tccccgagtaccacttcatc 3')
GGTGGAGCTCTCCGGACTCAGATCTCGAGCTGAAGCTTCGCAGCCAGATCCCAGGCCTAGCGGGGCTGGG
GCCTGCTGCCGATTCCTGCCCCTGCAGTCACAGTGCCCTGAGGGGGCAGGGGACGCGGTGATGTACGCCT
CCACTGAGTGCAAGGCGGAGGTGACGCCCTCCCAGCATGGCAACCGCACCTTCAGCTACACCCTGGAGGA
TCATACCAAGCAGGCCTTTGGCATCATGAACGAGCTGCGGCTCAGCCAGCAGCTGTGTGACGTCACACTG
CAGGTCAAGTACCAGGATGCACCGGCCGCCCAGTTCATGGCCCACAAGGTGGTGCTGGCCTCATCCAGCC
CTGTCTTCAAGGCCATGTTCACCAACGGGCTGCGGGAGCAGGGCATGGAGGTGGTGTCCATTGAGGGTAT
CCACCCCAAGGTCATGGAGCGCCTCATTGAATTCGCCTACACGGCCTCCATCTCCATGGGCGAGAAGTGT
GTCCTCCACGTCATGAACGGTGCTGTCATGTACCAGATCGACAGCGTTGTCCGTGCCTGCAGTGACTTCC
TGGTGCAGCAGCTGGACCCCAGCAATGCCATCGGCATCGCCAACTTCGCTGAGCAGATTGGCTGTGTGGA
GTTGCACCAGCGTGCCCGGGAGTACATCTACATGCATTTTGGGGAGGTGGCCAAGCAAGAGGAGTTCTTC
AACCTGTCCCACTGCCAACTGGTGACCCTCATCAGCCGGGACGACCTGAACGTGCGCTGCGAGTCCGAGG
TCTTCCACGCCTGCATCAACTGGGTCAAGTACGACTGCGAACAGCGACGGTTCTACGTCCAGGCGCTGCT
GCGGGCCGTGCGCTGCCACTCGTTGACGCCGAACTTCCTGCA
