>Addgene plasmid #28025 | hrGFP-Keap1 | addgene partial sequence | sequence record 34323 | 28025 with SV40pA-R
AGTTAACAACAACAATTGCATTCATTTTATGTTTCAGGTTCAGGGGGAGGTGTGGGAGGTTTTTTAAAGC
AAGTAAAACCTCTACAAATGTGGTATGGCTGATTATGATCATGAACAGACTGTGAGGACTGAGGGGCCTG
AAATGAGCCTTGGGACTGTGAATCTAAAATACACAAACAATTAGAATCAGTAGTTTAACACATTATACAC
TTAAAAATTGGATCTCCATTCGCCATTCAGGCTGCGCAACTGTTGGGAAGGGCGATCGAGTGAATTGTAA
TACGACTCACTATAGGGCGAATTGGGTACACTTACCTGGTACCCTATTATCTAGATCCGGTGGATCCTCA
ACAGGTACAGTTCTGCTGGTCAATCTGCTTCCGGCAGGGCTCCAT
[513 nt withheld, positions 396-908]
